Addgene plasmid #74258: pKanCMV-mRuby3-10aa-H2B
Purpose: Mammalian expression of N-terminal fusion of mRuby3 to H2B.
Depositing lab: Michael Lin. Depositing organization: Stanford University. Publication: Improving brightness and photostability of green and red fluorescent proteins for live cell imaging and FRET reporting. Bajar BT, Wang ES, Lam AJ, Kim BB, Jacobs CL, Howe ES, Davidson MW, Lin MZ, Chu J. Sci Rep. 2016 Feb 16;6:20889. doi: 10.1038/srep20889. PubMed 26879144.
Backbone
  Vector backbone: pKanCMV
  Backbone manufacturer: Michael Davidson Lab
  Backbone size w/o insert (bp): 3900
  Vector type: Mammalian Expression
  Selectable markers: none
Growth in bacteria
  Bacterial resistance: Kanamycin, 50 μg/mL
  Growth temperature: 37°C
  Growth strain: DH5alpha
  Copy number: High Copy
Gene/Insert
  Gene/Insert name: H2B
  Insert size (bp): 378
  Promoter: CAG
  Tag / fusion protein: mRuby3 (N terminal on backbone)
  Cloning method: Restriction Enzyme; 5′ cloning site NheI (unknown if destroyed); 3′ cloning site BamHI (unknown if destroyed)
  Sequencing primers: 5′ pshuttle5; 3′ pM3
Terms and licenses: Academic/Nonprofit Terms; Industry Terms: Not Available to Industry
Depositor comments: The specific substitutions used in the development of mRuby3 relative to its parent mRuby2 are N33R, M36E, T38V, K74A, G75D, M105T, C114E, H118N, Q120K, H159D, M160I, S171H, S173N, I192V, L202I, M209T, F210Y, H216V, F221Y, A222S, G223N.
How to cite: pKanCMV-mRuby3-10aa-H2B was a gift from Michael Lin (Addgene plasmid # 74258 ; http://n2t.net/addgene:74258 ; RRID:Addgene_74258)
