[The description below was written by a language model from this plasmid's Addgene catalogue record and pLannotate feature annotations shown in this document.]
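Description:
pKanCMV-mRuby3-10aa-H2B is a mammalian expression plasmid of about 5 kb, built on the pKanCMV backbone, that produces the red fluorescent protein mRuby3 fused to the N-terminus of human histone H2B. It is propagated in E. coli from a high-copy ColE1/pUC-type origin under kanamycin selection and also carries an f1 phage origin. Resistance comes from a Tn5 NeoR/KanR aminoglycoside phosphotransferase gene placed behind tandem bacterial (bla) and SV40 early promoters and followed by an HSV TK polyadenylation signal. This arrangement can in principle also confer G418 resistance in mammalian cells, although the catalogue entry lists no mammalian selectable marker. Short annotated fragments of ble, SV40 large T antigen and the bGH poly(A) signal appear to be backbone remnants or partial matches rather than functional parts.

In the expression cassette, the mRuby3 coding sequence is followed, after a short gap consistent with the 10-amino-acid linker in the plasmid name, by the 378 bp H2B open reading frame (annotated as HIST1H2BJ), and the transcript ends at an SV40 poly(A) signal. The catalogue lists the promoter as CAG, but the feature table of the full depositor sequence shows the CMV immediate-early enhancer and promoter upstream of the fusion, which matches the backbone name. mRuby3 is a constitutively fluorescent protein derived from Entacmaea quadricolor and was engineered from mRuby2 through a set of substitutions, as part of work to improve brightness and photostability. Because H2B is incorporated into chromatin, the fusion is suited to labelling nuclei and chromosomes in red for live-cell imaging, and to evaluating how mRuby3 performs as a fusion tag.
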