Features (pLannotate 1.2.2; 14 found; start..end, strand, type, name):
     61..364     +  enhancer       CMV enhancer: human cytomegalovirus immediate early enhancer
    365..568     +  promoter       CMV promoter: human cytomegalovirus (CMV) immediate early promoter
    613..1323    +  CDS            mRuby3: mRuby3 is a basic (constitutively fluorescent) red fluorescent protein published in 2016, derived from Entacmaea quadricolor. It has low acid sensitivity.
   1354..1731    +  CDS            H2B: human histone H2B; HIST1H2BJ
   1754..1838    +  CDS            large T antigen (fragment): large T antigen from SV40 (simian virus 40)
   1861..1982    +  polyA_signal   SV40 poly(A) signal: SV40 polyadenylation signal
   2016..2444    -  rep_origin     f1 ori (sequence partly withheld): f1 bacteriophage origin of replication; arrow indicates direction of (+) strand synthesis
   2471..2575    +  promoter       AmpR promoter: bla
   2577..2934    +  promoter       SV40 promoter: SV40 enhancer and early promoter
   2969..3763    +  CDS            NeoR/KanR: aminoglycoside phosphotransferase from Tn5; aph(3')-II (or nptII); confers resistance to neomycin, kanamycin, and G418 (Geneticin®)
   3784..3936    +  CDS            ble (fragment): BLE_KLEPN - Experimental evidence at protein level: Swiss-Prot protein existence level 1. Binding protein with a strong affinity to the bleomycin family of antibiotics. Binds to CL990; an antimitotic-antibiotic compound. From Klebsiella pneumoniae.
   3995..4042    +  polyA_signal   HSV TK poly(A) signal: herpes simplex virus thymidine kinase polyadenylation signal (Cole and Stacy, 1985)
   4133..4149    -  polyA_signal   bGH poly(A) signal (fragment): bovine growth hormone polyadenylation signal
   4371..4959    +  rep_origin     ori: high-copy-number ColE1/pMB1/pBR322/pUC origin of replication
>Addgene plasmid #74258 | pKanCMV-mRuby3-10aa-H2B | depositor full sequence | sequence record 152446 | Full plasmid sequence
TAGTTATTAATAGTAATCAATTACGGGGTCATTAGTTCATAGCCCATATATGGAGTTCCGCGTTACATAA
CTTACGGTAAATGGCCCGCCTGGCTGACCGCCCAACGACCCCCGCCCATTGACGTCAATAATGACGTATG
TTCCCATAGTAACGCCAATAGGGACTTTCCATTGACGTCAATGGGTGGAGTATTTACGGTAAACTGCCCA
CTTGGCAGTACATCAAGTGTATCATATGCCAAGTACGCCCCCTATTGACGTCAATGACGGTAAATGGCCC
GCCTGGCATTATGCCCAGTACATGACCTTATGGGACTTTCCTACTTGGCAGTACATCTACGTATTAGTCA
TCGCTATTACCATGGTGATGCGGTTTTGGCAGTACATCAATGGGCGTGGATAGCGGTTTGACTCACGGGG
ATTTCCAAGTCTCCACCCCATTGACGTCAATGGGAGTTTGTTTTGGCACCAAAATCAACGGGACTTTCCA
AAATGTCGTAACAACTCCGCCCCATTGACGCAAATGGGCGGTAGGCGTGTACGGTGGGAGGTCTATATAA
GCAGAGCTGGTTTAGTGAACCGTCAGATCCGCTAGCGCTACCGGTCGCCACCATGGTGTCTAAGGGCGAA
GAGCTGATCAAGGAAAATATGCGTATGAAGGTGGTCATGGAAGGTTCGGTCAACGGCCACCAATTCAAAT
GCACAGGTGAAGGAGAAGGCAGACCGTACGAGGGAGTGCAAACCATGAGGATCAAAGTCATCGAGGGAGG
ACCCCTGCCATTTGCCTTTGACATTCTTGCCACGTCGTTCATGTATGGCAGCCGTACCTTTATCAAGTAC
CCGGCCGACATCCCTGATTTCTTTAAACAGTCCTTTCCTGAGGGTTTTACTTGGGAAAGAGTTACGAGAT
ACGAAGATGGTGGAGTCGTCACCGTCACGCAGGACACCAGCCTTGAGGATGGCGAGCTCGTCTACAACGT
CAAGGTCAGAGGGGTAAACTTTCCCTCCAATGGTCCCGTGATGCAGAAGAAGACCAAGGGTTGGGAGCCT
AATACAGAGATGATGTATCCAGCAGATGGTGGTCTGAGAGGATACACTGACATCGCACTGAAAGTTGATG
GTGGTGGCCATCTGCACTGCAACTTCGTGACAACTTACAGGTCAAAAAAGACCGTCGGGAACATCAAGAT
GCCCGGTGTCCATGCCGTTGATCACCGCCTGGAAAGGATCGAGGAGAGTGACAATGAAACCTACGTAGTG
CAAAGAGAAGTGGCAGTTGCCAAATACAGCAACCTTGGTGGTGGCATGGACGAGCTGTACAAGTCCGGAC
TCAGATCTGGAGGCTCCGGAGGCCCAGAGCCAGCGAAGTCTGCTCCCGCCCCGAAAAAGGGCTCCAAGAA
GGCGGTGACTAAGGCGCAGAAGAAAGGCGGCAAGAAGCGCAAGCGCAGCCGCAAGGAGAGCTATTCCATC
TATGTGTACAAGGTTCTGAAGCAGGTCCACCCTGACACCGGCATTTCGTCCAAGGCCATGGGCATCATGA
ATTCGTTTGTGAACGACATTTTCGAGCGCATCGCAGGTGAGGCTTCCCGCCTGGCGCATTACAACAAGCG
CTCGACCATCACCTCCAGGGAGATCCAGACGGCCGTGCGCCTGCTGCTGCCTGGGGAGTTGGCCAAGCAC
GCCGTGTCCGAGGGTACTAAGGCCATCACCAAGTACACCAGCGCTAAGTAAGGATCCACCGGATCTAGAT
AACTGATCATAATCAGCCATACCACATTTGTAGAGGTTTTACTTGCTTTAAAAAACCTCCCACACCTCCC
CCTGAACCTGAAACATAAAATGAATGCAATTGTTGTTGTTAACTTGTTTATTGCAGCTTATAATGGTTAC
AAATAAAGCAATAGCATCACAAATTTCACAAATAAAGCATTTTTTTCACTGCATTCTAGTTGTGGTTTGT
CCAAACTCATCAATGTATCTTAACGCGTAAATTGTAAGCGTTAATATTTTGTTAAAATTCGCGTTAAATT
TTTGTTAAATCAGCTCATTTTTTAACCAATAGGCCGAAATCGGCAAAATCCCTTATAAATCAAAAGAATA
GACCGAGATAGGGT
[37 nt withheld, positions 2115-2151]
AAAGAACGTGGACTCCAACGTCAAAGG
[49 nt withheld, positions 2179-2227]
T
[91 nt withheld, positions 2229-2319]
G
[124 nt withheld, positions 2321-2444]
CAGGTGGCACTTTTCGGGGAAATGTGCGCGGAACCCCTATTTGTTTATTTTTCTAAATACATTCAAATAT
GTATCCGCTCATGAGACAATAACCCTGATAAATGCTTCAATAATATTGAAAAAGGAAGAGTCCTGAGGCG
GAAAGAACCAGCTGTGGAATGTGTGTCAGTTAGGGTGTGGAAAGTCCCCAGGCTCCCCAGCAGGCAGAAG
TATGCAAAGCATGCATCTCAATTAGTCAGCAACCAGGTGTGGAAAGTCCCCAGGCTCCCCAGCAGGCAGA
AGTATGCAAAGCATGCATCTCAATTAGTCAGCAACCATAGTCCCGCCCCTAACTCCGCCCATCCCGCCCC
TAACTCCGCCCAGTTCCGCCCATTCTCCGCCCCATGGCTGACTAATTTTTTTTATTTATGCAGAGGCCGA
GGCCGCCTCGGCCTCTGAGCTATTCCAGAAGTAGTGAGGAGGCTTTTTTGGAGGCCTAGGCTTTTGCAAA
GATCGATCAAGAGACAGGATGAGGATCGTTTCGCATGATTGAACAAGATGGATTGCACGCAGGTTCTCCG
GCCGCTTGGGTGGAGAGGCTATTCGGCTATGACTGGGCACAACAGACAATCGGCTGCTCTGATGCCGCCG
TGTTCCGGCTGTCAGCGCAGGGGCGCCCGGTTCTTTTTGTCAAGACCGACCTGTCCGGTGCCCTGAATGA
ACTGCAAGACGAGGCAGCGCGGCTATCGTGGCTGGCCACGACGGGCGTTCCTTGCGCAGCTGTGCTCGAC
GTTGTCACTGAAGCGGGAAGGGACTGGCTGCTATTGGGCGAAGTGCCGGGGCAGGATCTCCTGTCATCTC
ACCTTGCTCCTGCCGAGAAAGTATCCATCATGGCTGATGCAATGCGGCGGCTGCATACGCTTGATCCGGC
TACCTGCCCATTCGACCACCAAGCGAAACATCGCATCGAGCGAGCACGTACTCGGATGGAAGCCGGTCTT
GTCGATCAGGATGATCTGGACGAAGAGCATCAGGGGCTCGCGCCAGCCGAACTGTTCGCCAGGCTCAAGG
CGAGCATGCCCGACGGCGAGGATCTCGTCGTGACCCATGGCGATGCCTGCTTGCCGAATATCATGGTGGA
AAATGGCCGCTTTTCTGGATTCATCGACTGTGGCCGGCTGGGTGTGGCGGACCGCTATCAGGACATAGCG
TTGGCTACCCGTGATATTGCTGAAGAGCTTGGCGGCGAATGGGCTGACCGCTTCCTCGTGCTTTACGGTA
TCGCCGCTCCCGATTCGCAGCGCATCGCCTTCTATCGCCTTCTTGACGAGTTCTTCTGAGCGGGACTCTG
GGGTTCGAAATGACCGACCAAGCGACGCCCAACCTGCCATCACGAGATTTCGATTCCACCGCCGCCTTCT
ATGAAAGGTTGGGCTTCGGAATCGTTTTCCGGGACGCCGGCTGGATGATCCTCCAGCGCGGGGATCTCAT
GCTGGAGTTCTTCGCCCACCCTAGGGGGAGGCTAACTGAAACACGGAAGGAGACAATACCGGAAGGAACC
CGCGCTATGACGGCAATAAAAAGACAGAATAAAACGCACGGTGTTGGGTCGTTTGTTCATAAACGCGGGG
TTCGGTCCCAGGGCTGGCACTCTGTCGATACCCCACCGAGACCCCATTGGGGCCAATACGCCCGCGTTTC
TTCCTTTTCCCCACCCCACCCCCCAAGTTCGGGTGAAGGCCCAGGGCTCGCAGCCAACGTCGGGGCGGCA
GGCCCTGCCATAGCCTCAGGTTACTCATATATACTTTAGATTGATTTAAAACTTCATTTTTAATTTAAAA
GGATCTAGGTGAAGATCCTTTTTGATAATCTCATGACCAAAATCCCTTAACGTGAGTTTTCGTTCCACTG
AGCGTCAGACCCCGTAGAAAAGATCAAAGGATCTTCTTGAGATCCTTTTTTTCTGCGCGTAATCTGCTGC
TTGCAAACAAAAAAACCACCGCTACCAGCGGTGGTTTGTTTGCCGGATCAAGAGCTACCAACTCTTTTTC
CGAAGGTAACTGGCTTCAGCAGAGCGCAGATACCAAATACTGTCCTTCTAGTGTAGCCGTAGTTAGGCCA
CCACTTCAAGAACTCTGTAGCACCGCCTACATACCTCGCTCTGCTAATCCTGTTACCAGTGGCTGCTGCC
AGTGGCGATAAGTCGTGTCTTACCGGGTTGGACTCAAGACGATAGTTACCGGATAAGGCGCAGCGGTCGG
GCTGAACGGGGGGTTCGTGCACACAGCCCAGCTTGGAGCGAACGACCTACACCGAACTGAGATACCTACA
GCGTGAGCTATGAGAAAGCGCCACGCTTCCCGAAGGGAGAAAGGCGGACAGGTATCCGGTAAGCGGCAGG
GTCGGAACAGGAGAGCGCACGAGGGAGCTTCCAGGGGGAAACGCCTGGTATCTTTATAGTCCTGTCGGGT
TTCGCCACCTCTGACTTGAGCGTCGATTTTTGTGATGCTCGTCAGGGGGGCGGAGCCTATGGAAAAACGC
CAGCAACGCGGCCTTTTTACGGTTCCTGGCCTTTTGCTGGCCTTTTGCTCA
