>Addgene plasmid #74258 | pKanCMV-mRuby3-10aa-H2B | addgene partial sequence | sequence record 141036 | CMV-F 5'-CGCAAATGGGCGGTAGGCGTG-3'
AGTGAACCGTCAGATCCGCTAGCGCTACCGGTCGCCACCATGGTGTCTAAGGGCGAAGAGCTGATCAAGG
AAAATATGCGTATGAAGGTGGTCATGGAAGGTTCGGTCAACGGCCACCAATTCAAATGCACAGGTGAAGG
AGAAGGCAGACCGTACGAGGGAGTGCAAACCATGAGGATCAAAGTCATCGAGGGAGGACCCCTGCCATTT
GCCTTTGACATTCTTGCCACGTCGTTCATGTATGGCAGCCGTACCTTTATCAAGTACCCGGCCGACATCC
CTGATTTCTTTAAACAGTCCTTTCCTGAGGGTTTTACTTGGGAAAGAGTTACGAGATACGAAGATGGTGG
AGTCGTCACCGTCACGCAGGACACCAGCCTTGAGGATGGCGAGCTCGTCTACAACGTCAAGGTCAGAGGG
GTAAACTTTCCCTCCAATGGTCCCGTGATGCAGAAGAAGACCAAGGGTTGGGAGCCTAATACAGAGATGA
TGTATCCAGCAGATGGTGGTCTGAGAGGATACACTGACATCGCACTGAAAGTTGATGGTGGTGGCCATCT
GCACTGCAACTTCGTGACAACTTACAGGTCAAAAAAGACCGTCGGGAACATCAAGATGCCCGGTGTCCAT
GCCGTTGATCACCGCCTGGAAAGGATCGAGGAGAGTGACAATGAAACCTACGTAGTGCAAAGAGAAGTGG
CAGTTGCCAAATACAGCAACCTTGGTGGTGGCATGGACGAGCTGTACAAGTCCGGACTCAGATCTGGAGG
CTCCGGAGGCCCAGAGCCAGCGAAGTCTGCTCCCGCCCCGAAAAAGGGCTCCAAGAAGGCGGTGACTAA
