>Addgene plasmid #74258 | pKanCMV-mRuby3-10aa-H2B | addgene partial sequence | sequence record 141072 | mCherry-F2 5'-tggcatggacgagctgtac-3'
CCAGCGAAGTCTGCTCCCGCCCCGAAAAAGGGCTCCAAGAAGGCGGTGACTAAGGCGCAGAAGAAAGGCG
GCAAGAAGCGCAAGCGCAGCCGCAAGGAGAGCTATTCCATCTATGTGTACAAGGTTCTGAAGCAGGTCCA
CCCTGACACCGGCATTTCGTCCAAGGCCATGGGCATCATGAATTCGTTTGTGAACGACATTTTCGAGCGC
ATCGCAGGTGAGGCTTCCCGCCTGGCGCATTACAACAAGCGCTCGACCATCACCTCCAGGGAGATCCAGA
CGGCCGTGCGCCTGCTGCTGCCTGGGGAGTTGGCCAAGCACGCCGTGTCCGAGGGTACTAAGGCCATCAC
CAAGTACACCAGCGCTAAGTAAGGATCCACCGGATCTAGATAACTGATCATAATCAGCCATACCACATTT
GTAGAGGTTTTACTTGCTTTAAAAAACCTCCCACACCTCCCCCTGAACCTGAAACATAAAATGAATGCAA
TTGTTGTTGTTAACTTGTTTATTGCAGCTTATAATGGTTACAAATAAAGCAATAGCATCACAAATTTCAC
AAATAAAGCATTTTTTTCACTGCATTCTAGTTGTGGTTTGTCCAAACTCATCAATGTATCTTAACGCGTA
AATTGTAAGCGTTAATATTTTGTTAAAATTCGCGTTAAATTTTTGTTAAATCAG
